Addgene plasmid #116296: pHAGE-EGFR-R521K
Purpose: Lentiviral expression of EGFR R521K
Depositing lab: Gordon Mills & Kenneth Scott. Depositing organization: Baylor College of Medicine. Publication: Systematic Functional Annotation of Somatic Mutations in Cancer. Ng PK, Li J, Jeong KJ, Shao S, Chen H, Tsang YH, Sengupta S, Wang Z, Bhavana VH, Tran R, Soewito S, Minussi DC, Moreno D, Kong K, Dogruluk T, Lu H, Gao J, Tokheim C, Zhou DC, Johnson AM, Zeng J, Ip CKM, Ju Z, Wester M, Yu S, Li Y, Vellano CP, Schultz N, Karchin R, Ding L, Lu Y, Cheung LWT, Chen K, Shaw KR, Meric-Bernstam F, Scott KL, Yi S, Sahni N, Liang H, Mills GB. Cancer Cell. 2018 Mar 12;33(3):450-462.e10. doi: 10.1016/j.ccell.2018.01.021. PubMed 29533785.
Backbone
  Vector backbone: pHAGE
  Vector type: Lentiviral
Growth in bacteria
  Bacterial resistance: Ampicillin, 100 μg/mL
  Growth temperature: 37°C
  Growth strain: Stbl3
  Copy number: High Copy
Gene/Insert
  Gene/Insert name: EGFR
  Species: H. sapiens (human)
  Mutation: R521K
  Entrez Gene: EGFR (a.k.a. ERBB, ERBB1, ERRP, HER1, NISBD2, NNCIS, PIG61, mENA)
  Cloning method: Gateway Cloning
Terms and licenses: Academic/Nonprofit Terms; Industry Terms: Not Available to Industry
How to cite: pHAGE-EGFR-R521K was a gift from Gordon Mills & Kenneth Scott (Addgene plasmid # 116296 ; http://n2t.net/addgene:116296 ; RRID:Addgene_116296)
