[The description below was written by a language model from this plasmid's Addgene catalogue record and the feature table of its GenBank file.]
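Description:
pHAGE-EGFR-R521K is a roughly 12.1 kb HIV-1-based lentiviral expression plasmid built on the pHAGE backbone, carrying the human EGFR open reading frame with the R521K substitution. In bacteria it is maintained through a high-copy ColE1/pUC-type origin and selected with ampicillin via the bla gene. The record lists a recombination-deficient strain for propagation, as is usual for LTR-containing plasmids.

The viral portion runs from a full-length HIV-1 LTR at the upstream end (labelled "3' LTR" by the automated annotation, though it occupies the 5' position) to a U3-deleted, self-inactivating 3' LTR. Between them lie the Psi packaging signal, the Rev response element for Rev-dependent nuclear export of the genomic RNA, and the cPPT/CTS, which aids nuclear import in transduced cells. The expression cassette is driven by the strong constitutive human EF-1-alpha promoter with its first intron. The EGFR insert itself is not annotated as a feature, but it evidently occupies the approximately 3.6 kb interval between the attB1 and attB2 sites left by Gateway recombination. Downstream are T3 and T7 promoter sequences, an attB4 site and a V5 epitope tag; the record does not say whether the tag is fused in frame to EGFR. An EMCV IRES then allows translation of puromycin N-acetyltransferase from the same transcript, so puromycin selection enriches for cells expressing the transgene mRNA. A WPRE enhances transcript stability and expression.

The plasmid is intended for producing lentivirus for stable expression of the EGFR R521K variant in mammalian cells. It comes from a systematic study functionally annotating somatic mutations in cancer.
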