LOCUS       Exported 12094 bp ds-DNA circular SYN 12-MAY-2021
DEFINITION  Lentiviral expression of EGFR R521K.
ACCESSION   .
VERSION     .
KEYWORDS    pHAGE-EGFR-R521K
SOURCE      synthetic DNA construct
  ORGANISM  synthetic DNA construct
REFERENCE   1 (bases 1 to 12094)
  AUTHORS   Ng PK, Li J, Jeong KJ, Shao S, Chen H, Tsang YH, Sengupta S, Wang Z,
            Bhavana VH, Tran R, Soewito S, Minussi DC, Moreno D, Kong K,
            Dogruluk T, Lu H, Gao J, Tokheim C, Zhou DC, Johnson AM, Zeng J, Ip
            CKM, Ju Z, Wester M, Yu S, Li Y, Vellano CP, Schultz N, Karchin R,
            Ding L, Lu Y, Cheung LWT, Chen K, Shaw KR, Meric-Bernstam F, Scott
            KL, Yi S, Sahni N, Liang H, Mills GB
  TITLE     Systematic Functional Annotation of Somatic Mutations in Cancer.
  JOURNAL   Cancer Cell. 2018 Mar 12;33(3):450-462.e10. doi:
            10.1016/j.ccell.2018.01.021.
  PUBMED    29533785
REFERENCE   2 (bases 1 to 12094)
  AUTHORS   .
  TITLE     Direct Submission
  JOURNAL   Exported May 12, 2021 from SnapGene Server 1.1.58
            http://www.snapgene.com
FEATURES             Location/Qualifiers
     source          1..12094
                     /organism="synthetic DNA construct"
                     /mol_type="other DNA"
     LTR             1..634
                     /label=3' LTR
                     /note="3' long terminal repeat (LTR) from HIV-1"
     misc_feature    681..806
                     /label=HIV-1 Psi
                     /note="packaging signal of human immunodeficiency virus
                     type 1"
     misc_feature    1303..1536
                     /label=RRE
                     /note="The Rev response element (RRE) of HIV-1 allows for
                     Rev-dependent mRNA export from the nucleus to the
                     cytoplasm."
     CDS             1721..1765
                     /codon_start=1
                     /product="antigenic peptide corresponding to amino acids
                     655 to 669 of the HIV envelope protein gp41 (Lutje Hulsik
                     et al., 2013)"
                     /label=gp41 peptide
                     /note="recognized by the 2H10 single-chain llama nanobody"
                     /translation="KNEQELLELDKWASL"
     misc_feature    2058..2175
                     /label=cPPT/CTS
                     /note="central polypurine tract and central termination
                     sequence of HIV-1"
     promoter        2223..3401
                     /label=EF-1-alpha promoter
                     /note="strong constitutive promoter for human elongation
                     factor EF-1-alpha"
     intron          2454..3392
                     /label=EF-1-alpha intron A
                     /note="intron upstream of the start codon of human
                     EF-1-alpha"
     primer_bind     3349..3369
                     /label=EF1a-F
                     /note="Human elongation factor-1a promoter, forward primer"
     protein_bind    3421..3445
                     /gene="mutant version of attB"
                     /label=attB1
                     /bound_moiety="BP Clonase(TM)"
                     /note="recombination site for the Gateway(R) BP reaction"
     protein_bind    complement(7054..7078)
                     /gene="mutant version of attB"
                     /label=attB2
                     /bound_moiety="BP Clonase(TM)"
                     /note="recombination site for the Gateway(R) BP reaction"
     promoter        7086..7104
                     /label=T3 promoter
                     /note="promoter for bacteriophage T3 RNA polymerase"
     primer_bind     complement(7129..7148)
                     /label=T7
                     /note="T7 promoter, forward primer"
     promoter        complement(7130..7148)
                     /label=T7 promoter
                     /note="promoter for bacteriophage T7 RNA polymerase"
     protein_bind    complement(7154..7174)
                     /gene="mutant version of attB"
                     /label=attB4
                     /bound_moiety="BP Clonase(TM)"
                     /note="core recombination site for the Gateway(R) BP
                     reaction"
     CDS             7228..7269
                     /codon_start=1
                     /product="epitope tag from simian virus 5"
                     /label=V5 tag
                     /translation="GKPIPNPLLGLDST"
     misc_feature    7290..7857
                     /label=IRES
                     /note="internal ribosome entry site (IRES) of the
                     encephalomyocarditis virus (EMCV)"
     misc_feature    7307..7859
                     /label=IRES
                     /note="internal ribosome entry site (IRES) of the
                     encephalomyocarditis virus (EMCV)"
     primer_bind     complement(7451..7468)
                     /label=IRES reverse
                     /note="IRES internal ribosome entry site, reverse primer.
                     Also called pCDH-rev"
     primer_bind     7678..7697
                     /label=IRES-F
                     /note="IRES internal ribosome entry site, forward primer"
     CDS             7871..8470
                     /codon_start=1
                     /gene="pac from Streptomyces alboniger"
                     /product="puromycin N-acetyltransferase"
                     /label=PuroR
                     /note="confers resistance to puromycin"
                     /translation="MTEYKPTVRLATRDDVPRAVRTLAAAFADYPATRHTVDPDRHIER
                     VTELQELFLTRVGLDIGKVWVADDGAAVAVWTTPESVEAGAVFAEIGPRMAELSGSRLA
                     AQQQMEGLLAPHRPKEPAWFLATVGVSPDHQGKGLGSAVVLPGVEAAERAGVPAFLETS
                     APRNLPFYERLGFTVTADVEVPEGPRTWCMTRKPGA"
     primer_bind     complement(7871..7890)
                     /label=Puro-R
                     /note="Puromycin resistance gene, reverse primer. Also
                     called puro-variant-R"
     primer_bind     8367..8387
                     /label=Puro-F
                     /note="Puromycin resistance gene, forward primer"
     misc_feature    8484..9072
                     /label=WPRE
                     /note="woodchuck hepatitis virus posttranscriptional
                     regulatory element"
     primer_bind     complement(8537..8557)
                     /label=WPRE-R
                     /note="WPRE, reverse primer"
     CDS             complement(8955..8966)
                     /codon_start=1
                     /product="Factor Xa recognition and cleavage site"
                     /label=Factor Xa site
                     /translation="IEGR"
     LTR             9147..9380
                     /label=3' LTR (Delta-U3)
                     /note="self-inactivating 3' long terminal repeat (LTR) from
                     HIV-1"
     primer_bind     complement(9499..9517)
                     /label=pBRforEco
                     /note="pBR322 vectors, upsteam of EcoRI site, forward
                     primer"
     promoter        9585..9689
                     /gene="bla"
                     /label=AmpR promoter
     CDS             9690..10550
                     /codon_start=1
                     /gene="bla"
                     /product="beta-lactamase"
                     /label=AmpR
                     /note="confers resistance to ampicillin, carbenicillin, and
                     related antibiotics"
                     /translation="MSIQHFRVALIPFFAAFCLPVFAHPETLVKVKDAEDQLGARVGYI
                     ELDLNSGKILESFRPEERFPMMSTFKVLLCGAVLSRVDAGQEQLGRRIHYSQNDLVEYS
                     PVTEKHLTDGMTVRELCSAAITMSDNTAANLLLTTIGGPKELTAFLHNMGDHVTRLDRW
                     EPELNEAIPNDERDTTMPVAMATTLRKLLTGELLTLASRQQLIDWMEADKVAGPLLRSA
                     LPAGWFIADKSGAGERGSRGIIAALGPDGKPSRIVVIYTTGSQATMDERNRQIAEIGAS
                     LIKHW"
     primer_bind     complement(9908..9927)
                     /label=Amp-R
                     /note="Ampicillin resistance gene, reverse primer"
     rep_origin      10721..11309
                     /direction=RIGHT
                     /label=ori
                     /note="high-copy-number ColE1/pMB1/pBR322/pUC origin of
                     replication"
     primer_bind     11210..11229
                     /label=pBR322ori-F
                     /note="pBR322 origin, forward primer"
     primer_bind     11463..11480
                     /label=L4440
                     /note="L4440 vector, forward primer"
     primer_bind     11572..11591
                     /label=SV40pro-F
                     /note="SV40 promoter/origin, forward primer"
     protein_bind    11720..11741
                     /label=CAP binding site
                     /bound_moiety="E. coli catabolite activator protein"
                     /note="CAP binding activates transcription in the presence
                     of cAMP."
     promoter        11756..11786
                     /label=lac promoter
                     /note="promoter for the E. coli lac operon"
     protein_bind    11794..11810
                     /label=lac operator
                     /bound_moiety="lac repressor encoded by lacI"
                     /note="The lac repressor binds to the lac operator to
                     inhibit transcription in E. coli. This inhibition can be
                     relieved by adding lactose or
                     isopropyl-beta-D-thiogalactopyranoside (IPTG)."
     primer_bind     11799..11821
                     /label=M13/pUC Reverse
                     /note="In lacZ gene"
     primer_bind     11818..11834
                     /label=M13 rev
                     /note="common sequencing primer, one of multiple similar
                     variants"
     primer_bind     11818..11834
                     /label=M13 Reverse
                     /note="In lacZ gene. Also called M13-rev"
     primer_bind     11884..11903
                     /label=EBV-rev
                     /note="SV40 polyA terminator, reverse primer"
ORIGIN
        1 tggaagggct aattcactcc caaagaagac aagatatcct tgatctgtgg atctaccaca
       61 cacaaggcta cttccctgat tagcagaact acacaccagg gccaggggtc agatatccac
      121 tgacctttgg atggtgctac aagctagtac cagttgagcc agataaggta gaagaggcca
      181 ataaaggaga gaacaccagc ttgttacacc ctgtgagcct gcatgggatg gatgacccgg
      241 agagagaagt gttagagtgg aggtttgaca gccgcctagc atttcatcac gtggcccgag
      301 agctgcatcc ggagtacttc aagaactgct gatatcgagc ttgctacaag ggactttccg
      361 ctggggactt tccagggagg cgtggcctgg gcgggactgg ggagtggcga gccctcagat
      421 cctgcatata agcagctgct ttttgcctgt actgggtctc tctggttaga ccagatctga
      481 gcctgggagc tctctggcta actagggaac ccactgctta agcctcaata aagcttgcct
      541 tgagtgcttc aagtagtgtg tgcccgtctg ttgtgtgact ctggtaacta gagatccctc
      601 agaccctttt agtcagtgtg gaaaatctct agcagtggcg cccgaacagg gacttgaaag
      661 cgaaagggaa accagaggag ctctctcgac gcaggactcg gcttgctgaa gcgcgcacgg
      721 caagaggcga ggggcggcga ctggtgagta cgccaaaaat tttgactagc ggaggctaga
      781 aggagagaga tgggtgcgag agcgtcagta ttaagcgggg gagaattaga tcgcgatggg
      841 aaaaaattcg gttaaggcca gggggaaaga aaaaatataa attaaaacat atagtatggg
      901 caagcaggga gctagaacga ttcgcagtta atcctggcct gttagaaaca tcagaaggct
      961 gtagacaaat actgggacag ctacaaccat cccttcagac aggatcagaa gaacttagat
     1021 cattatataa tacagtagca accctctatt gtgtgcatca aaggatagag ataaaagaca
     1081 ccaaggaagc tttagacaag atagaggaag agcaaaacaa aagtaagacc accgcacagc
     1141 aagcggccgg ccgctgatct tcagacctgg aggaggagat atgagggaca attggagaag
     1201 tgaattatat aaatataaag tagtaaaaat tgaaccatta ggagtagcac ccaccaaggc
     1261 aaagagaaga gtggtgcaga gagaaaaaag agcagtggga ataggagctt tgttccttgg
     1321 gttcttggga gcagcaggaa gcactatggg cgcagcgtca atgacgctga cggtacaggc
     1381 cagacaatta ttgtctggta tagtgcagca gcagaacaat ttgctgaggg ctattgaggc
     1441 gcaacagcat ctgttgcaac tcacagtctg gggcatcaag cagctccagg caagaatcct
     1501 ggctgtggaa agatacctaa aggatcaaca gctcctgggg atttggggtt gctctggaaa
     1561 actcatttgc accactgctg tgccttggaa tgctagttgg agtaataaat ctctggaaca
     1621 gatttggaat cacacgacct ggatggagtg ggacagagaa attaacaatt acacaagctt
     1681 aatacactcc ttaattgaag aatcgcaaaa ccagcaagaa aagaatgaac aagaattatt
     1741 ggaattagat aaatgggcaa gtttgtggaa ttggtttaac ataacaaatt ggctgtggta
     1801 tataaaatta ttcataatga tagtaggagg cttggtaggt ttaagaatag tttttgctgt
     1861 actttctata gtgaatagag ttaggcaggg atattcacca ttatcgtttc agacccacct
     1921 cccaaccccg aggggacccg acaggcccga aggaatagaa gaagaaggtg gagagagaga
     1981 cagagacaga tccattcgat tagtgaacgg atctcgacgg tatcgccgaa ttcacaaatg
     2041 gcagtattca tccacaattt taaaagaaaa ggggggattg gggggtacag tgcaggggaa
     2101 agaatagtag acataatagc aacagacata caaactaaag aattacaaaa acaaattaca
     2161 aaaattcaaa attttcgggt ttattacagg gacagcagag atccagtttg gactagtcgt
     2221 gaggctccgg tgcccgtcag tgggcagagc gcacatcgcc cacagtcccc gagaagttgg
     2281 ggggaggggt cggcaattga accggtgcct agagaaggtg gcgcggggta aactgggaaa
     2341 gtgatgtcgt gtactggctc cgcctttttc ccgagggtgg gggagaaccg tatataagtg
     2401 cagtagtcgc cgtgaacgtt ctttttcgca acgggtttgc cgccagaaca caggtaagtg
     2461 ccgtgtgtgg ttcccgcggg cctggcctct ttacgggtta tggcccttgc gtgccttgaa
     2521 ttacttccac ctggctgcag tacgtgattc ttgatcccga gcttcgggtt ggaagtgggt
     2581 gggagagttc gaggccttgc gcttaaggag ccccttcgcc tcgtgcttga gttgaggcct
     2641 ggcctgggcg ctggggccgc cgcgtgcgaa tctggtggca ccttcgcgcc tgtctcgctg
     2701 ctttcgataa gtctctagcc atttaaaatt tttgatgacc tgctgcgacg ctttttttct
     2761 ggcaagatag tcttgtaaat gcgggccaag atctgcacac tggtatttcg gtttttgggg
     2821 ccgcgggcgg cgacggggcc cgtgcgtccc agcgcacatg ttcggcgagg cggggcctgc
     2881 gagcgcggcc accgagaatc ggacgggggt agtctcaagc tggccggcct gctctggtgc
     2941 ctggcctcgc gccgccgtgt atcgccccgc cctgggcggc aaggctggcc cggtcggcac
     3001 cagttgcgtg agcggaaaga tggccgcttc ccggccctgc tgcagggagc tcaaaatgga
     3061 ggacgcggcg ctcgggagag cgggcgggtg agtcacccac acaaaggaaa agggcctttc
     3121 cgtcctcagc cgtcgcttca tgtgactcca cggagtaccg ggcgccgtcc aggcacctcg
     3181 attagttctc gagcttttgg agtacgtcgt ctttaggttg gggggagggg ttttatgcga
     3241 tggagtttcc ccacactgag tgggtggaga ctgaagttag gccagcttgg cacttgatgt
     3301 aattctcctt ggaatttgcc ctttttgagt ttggatcttg gttcattctc aagcctcaga
     3361 cagtggttca aagttttttt cttccatttc aggtgtcgtg aagcggccct gcagatatca
     3421 acaagtttgt acaaaaaagc aggcaccatg cgaccctccg ggacggccgg ggcagcgctc
     3481 ctggcgctgc tggctgcgct ctgcccggcg agtcgggctc tggaggaaaa gaaagtttgc
     3541 caaggcacga gtaacaagct cacgcagttg ggcacttttg aagatcattt tctcagcctc
     3601 cagaggatgt tcaataactg tgaggtggtc cttgggaatt tggaaattac ctatgtgcag
     3661 aggaattatg atctttcctt cttaaagacc atccaggagg tggctggtta tgtcctcatt
     3721 gccctcaaca cagtggagcg aattcctttg gaaaacctgc agatcatcag aggaaatatg
     3781 tactacgaaa attcctatgc cttagcagtc ttatctaact atgatgcaaa taaaaccgga
     3841 ctgaaggagc tgcccatgag aaatttacag gaaatcctgc atggcgccgt gcggttcagc
     3901 aacaaccctg ccctgtgcaa cgtggagagc atccagtggc gggacatagt cagcagtgac
     3961 tttctcagca acatgtcgat ggacttccag aaccacctgg gcagctgcca aaagtgtgat
     4021 ccaagctgtc ccaatgggag ctgctggggt gcaggagagg agaactgcca gaaactgacc
     4081 aaaatcatct gtgcccagca gtgctccggg cgctgccgtg gcaagtcccc cagtgactgc
     4141 tgccacaacc agtgtgctgc aggctgcaca ggcccccggg agagcgactg cctggtctgc
     4201 cgcaaattcc gagacgaagc cacgtgcaag gacacctgcc ccccactcat gctctacaac
     4261 cccaccacgt accagatgga tgtgaacccc gagggcaaat acagctttgg tgccacctgc
     4321 gtgaagaagt gtccccgtaa ttatgtggtg acagatcacg gctcgtgcgt ccgagcctgt
     4381 ggggccgaca gctatgagat ggaggaagac ggcgtccgca agtgtaagaa gtgcgaaggg
     4441 ccttgccgca aagtgtgtaa cggaataggt attggtgaat ttaaagactc actctccata
     4501 aatgctacga atattaaaca cttcaaaaac tgcacctcca tcagtggcga tctccacatc
     4561 ctgccggtgg catttagggg tgactccttc acacatactc ctcctctgga tccacaggaa
     4621 ctggatattc tgaaaaccgt aaaggaaatc acagggtttt tgctgattca ggcttggcct
     4681 gaaaacagga cggacctcca tgcctttgag aacctagaaa tcatacgcgg caggaccaag
     4741 caacatggtc agttttctct tgcagtcgtc agcctgaaca taacatcctt gggattacgc
     4801 tccctcaagg agataagtga tggagatgtg ataatttcag gaaacaaaaa tttgtgctat
     4861 gcaaatacaa taaactggaa aaaactgttt gggacctccg gtcagaaaac caaaattata
     4921 agcaacagag gtgaaaacag ctgcaaggcc acaggccagg tctgccatgc cttgtgctcc
     4981 cccgagggct gctggggccc ggagcccaag gactgcgtct cttgccggaa tgtcagccga
     5041 ggcagggaat gcgtggacaa gtgcaacctt ctggagggtg agccaaggga gtttgtggag
     5101 aactctgagt gcatacagtg ccacccagag tgcctgcctc aggccatgaa catcacctgc
     5161 acaggacggg gaccagacaa ctgtatccag tgtgcccact acattgacgg cccccactgc
     5221 gtcaagacct gcccggcagg agtcatggga gaaaacaaca ccctggtctg gaagtacgca
     5281 gacgccggcc atgtgtgcca cctgtgccat ccaaactgca cctacggatg cactgggcca
     5341 ggtcttgaag gctgtccaac gaatgggcct aagatcccgt ccatcgccac tgggatggtg
     5401 ggggccctcc tcttgctgct ggtggtggcc ctggggatcg gcctcttcat gcgaaggcgc
     5461 cacatcgttc ggaagcgcac gctgcggagg ctgctgcagg agagggagct tgtggagcct
     5521 cttacaccca gtnnnnnnnn nnnnnnnnnn nnnnnnnnnn nnnnnnnnnn nnnnnnnnnn
     5581 nnnnnnnnnn nnnnnnnnnn nnnnnnnnnn nnnnnnnnnn nnnnnnnnnn nnnnnnnnnn
     5641 nnnnnnnnnn nnnnnnnnnn nnnnnnnnnn nnnnnnnnnn nnnnnnnnnn nnnnnnnnnn
     5701 nnnnnnnnnn nnnnnnnnnn nnnnnnnnnn nnnnnnnnnn nnnnnnnnnn nnnnnnnnnn
     5761 nnnnnnnnnn nnnnnnnnnn nnnnnnnnnn nnnnnnnnnn nnnnnnnnnn nnnnnnnnnn
     5821 nnnnnnnnnn nnnnnnnnnn nnnnnnnnnn nnnnnnnnnn nnnnnnnnnn nnnnnnnnnn
     5881 nnnnnnnnnn nnnnnnnnnn nnnnnnnnnn nnnnnnnnnn nnnnnnnnnn nnnnnnnnnn
     5941 nnnnnnnnnn nnnnnnnnnn nnnnnnnnnn nnnnnnnnnn nnnnnnnnnn nnnnnnnnnn
     6001 nnnnnnnnnn nnnnnnnnnn nnnnnnnnnn nnnnnnnnnn nnnnnnnnnn nnnnnnnnnn
     6061 nnnnnnnnnn nnnnnnnnnn nnnnnnnnnn nnnnnnnnnn nnnnnnnnnn nnnnnnnnnn
     6121 nnnnnnnnnn nnnnnnnnnn nnnnnnnnnn nnnnnnnnnn nnnnnnnnnn nnnnnnnnnn
     6181 nnnnnnnnnn nnnnnnnnnn nnnnnnnnnn nnnnnnnnnn nnnnnnnnnn nnnnnnnnnn
     6241 nnnnnnnnnn nnnnnnnnnn nnnnnnnnnn nnnnnnnnnn nnnnnnnnnn nnnnnnnnnn
     6301 nnnnnnnnnn nnnnnnnnnn nnnnnnnnnn nnnnnnnnnn nnnnnnnnnn nnnnnnnnnn
     6361 nnnnnnnnnn nnnnnnnnnn nnnnnnnnnn nnnnnnnnnn nnnnnnnnnn nnnnnnnnnn
     6421 nnnnnnnnnn nnnnnnnnnn nnnnnnnnnn nnnnnnnnnn nnnnnnnnnn nnnnnnnnnn
     6481 nnnnnnnnnn nnnnnnnnnn nnnnnnnnnn nnnttcttca gcagcccctc cacgtcacgg
     6541 actcccctcc tgagctctct gagtgcaacc agcaacaatt ccaccgtggc ttgcattgat
     6601 agaaatgggc tgcaaagctg tcccatcaag gaagacagct tcttgcagcg atacagctca
     6661 gaccccacag gcgccttgac tgaggacagc atagacgaca ccttcctccc agtgcctgaa
     6721 tacataaacc agtccgttcc caaaaggccc gctggctctg tgcagaatcc tgtctatcac
     6781 aatcagcctc tgaaccccgc gcccagcaga gacccacact accaggaccc ccacagcact
     6841 gcagtgggca accccgagta tctcaacact gtccagccca cctgtgtcaa cagcacattc
     6901 gacagccctg cccactgggc ccagaaaggc agccaccaaa ttagcctgga caaccctgac
     6961 taccagcagg acttctttcc caaggaagcc aagccaaatg gcatctttaa gggctccaca
     7021 gctgaaaatg cagaatacct aagggtcgca tggtgcctgc tttcttgtac aaagtggtga
     7081 tatccaatta accctcacta aaggaagatg atagttaagt gtaagttacc ctatagtgag
     7141 tcgtattacc acccaacttt tctatacaaa gtggttgata tccagcacag tggcggccgc
     7201 tcgagtctag agggcccgcg gttcgaaggt aagcctatcc ctaaccctct cctcggtctc
     7261 gattctacgc gtaccggtta gtaatgagat ccctnccccc cccctaacgt tactggccga
     7321 agccgcttgg aataaggccg gtgtgcgttt gtctatatgt tattttccac catattgccg
     7381 tcttttggca atgtgagggc ccggaaacct ggccctgtct tcttgacgag cattcctagg
     7441 ggtctttccc ctctcgccaa aggaatgcaa ggtctgttga atgtcgtgaa ggaagcagtt
     7501 cctctggaag cttcttgaag acaaacaacg tctgtagcga ccctttgcag gcagcggaac
     7561 cccccacctg gcgacaggtg cctctgcggc caaaagccac gtgtataaga tacacctgca
     7621 aaggcggcac aaccccagtg ccacgttgtg agttggatag ttgtggaaag agtcaaatgg
     7681 ctctcctcaa gcgtattcaa caaggggctg aaggatgccc agaaggtacc ccattgtatg
     7741 ggatctgatc tggggcctcg gtgcacatgc tttacatgtg tttagtcgag gttaaaaaaa
     7801 cgtctaggcc ccccgaacca cggggacgtg gttttccttt gaaaaacacg atgataatat
     7861 ggccacacat atgaccgagt acaagcccac ggtgcgcctc gccacccgcg acgacgtccc
     7921 cagggccgta cgcaccctcg ccgccgcgtt cgccgactac cccgccacgc gccacaccgt
     7981 cgatccggac cgccacatcg agcgggtcac cgagctgcaa gaactcttcc tcacgcgcgt
     8041 cgggctcgac atcggcaagg tgtgggtcgc ggacgacggc gccgcggtgg cggtctggac
     8101 cacgccggag agcgtcgaag cgggggcggt gttcgccgag atcggcccgc gcatggccga
     8161 gttgagcggt tcccggctgg ccgcgcagca acagatggaa ggcctcctgg cgccgcaccg
     8221 gcccaaggag cccgcgtggt tcctggccac cgtcggcgtc tcgcccgacc accagggcaa
     8281 gggtctgggc agcgccgtcg tgctccccgg agtggaggcg gccgagcgcg ccggggtgcc
     8341 cgccttcctg gagacctccg cgccccgcaa cctccccttc tacgagcggc tcggcttcac
     8401 cgtcaccgcc gacgtcgagg tgcccgaagg accgcgcacc tggtgcatga cccgcaagcc
     8461 cggtgcctaa atcgatagat cctaatcaac ctctggatta caaaatttgt gaaagattga
     8521 ctggtattct taactatgtt gctcctttta cgctatgtgg atacgctgct ttaatgcctt
     8581 tgtatcatgc tattgcttcc cgtatggctt tcattttctc ctccttgtat aaatcctggt
     8641 tgctgtctct ttatgaggag ttgtggcccg ttgtcaggca acgtggcgtg gtgtgcactg
     8701 tgtttgctga cgcaaccccc actggttggg gcattgccac cacctgtcag ctcctttccg
     8761 ggactttcgc tttccccctc cctattgcca cggcggaact catcgccgcc tgccttgccc
     8821 gctgctggac aggggctcgg ctgttgggca ctgacaattc cgtggtgttg tcggggaaat
     8881 catcgtcctt tccttggctg ctcgcctgtg ttgccacctg gattctgcgc gggacgtcct
     8941 tctgctacgt cccttcggcc ctcaatccag cggaccttcc ttcccgcggc ctgctgccgg
     9001 ctctgcggcc tcttccgcgt cttcgccttc gccctcagac gagtcggatc tccctttggg
     9061 ccgcctcccc gcctgagatc ctttaagacc aatgacttac aaggcagctg tagatcttag
     9121 ccacttttta aaagaaaagg ggggactgga agggctaatt cactcccaac gaagacaaga
     9181 tctgcttttt gcttgtactg ggtctctctg gttagaccag atctgagcct gggagctctc
     9241 tggctaacta gggaacccac tgcttaagcc tcaataaagc ttgccttgag tgcttcaagt
     9301 agtgtgtgcc cgtctgttgt gtgactctgg taactagaga tccctcagac ccttttagtc
     9361 agtgtggaaa atctctagca gtagtagttc atgtcatctt attattcagt atttataact
     9421 tgcaaagaaa tgaatatcag agagtgagag gcccgggtta attaaggaaa gggctagatc
     9481 attcttgaag acgaaagggc ctcgtgatac gcctattttt ataggttaat gtcatgataa
     9541 taatggtttc ttagacgtca ggtggcactt ttcggggaaa tgtgcgcgga acccctattt
     9601 gtttattttt ctaaatacat tcaaatatgt atccgctcat gagacaataa ccctgataaa
     9661 tgcttcaata atattgaaaa aggaagagta tgagtattca acatttccgt gtcgccctta
     9721 ttcccttttt tgcggcattt tgccttcctg tttttgctca cccagaaacg ctggtgaaag
     9781 taaaagatgc tgaagatcag ttgggtgcac gagtgggtta catcgaactg gatctcaaca
     9841 gcggtaagat ccttgagagt tttcgccccg aagaacgttt tccaatgatg agcactttta
     9901 aagttctgct atgtggcgcg gtattatccc gtgttgacgc cgggcaagag caactcggtc
     9961 gccgcataca ctattctcag aatgacttgg ttgagtactc accagtcaca gaaaagcatc
    10021 ttacggatgg catgacagta agagaattat gcagtgctgc cataaccatg agtgataaca
    10081 ctgcggccaa cttacttctg acaacgatcg gaggaccgaa ggagctaacc gcttttttgc
    10141 acaacatggg ggatcatgta actcgccttg atcgttggga accggagctg aatgaagcca
    10201 taccaaacga cgagcgtgac accacgatgc ctgtagcaat ggcaacaacg ttgcgcaaac
    10261 tattaactgg cgaactactt actctagctt cccggcaaca attaatagac tggatggagg
    10321 cggataaagt tgcaggacca cttctgcgct cggcccttcc ggctggctgg tttattgctg
    10381 ataaatctgg agccggtgag cgtgggtctc gcggtatcat tgcagcactg gggccagatg
    10441 gtaagccctc ccgtatcgta gttatctaca cgacggggag tcaggcaact atggatgaac
    10501 gaaatagaca gatcgctgag ataggtgcct cactgattaa gcattggtaa ctgtcagacc
    10561 aagtttactc atatatactt tagattgatt taaaacttca tttttaattt aaaaggatct
    10621 aggtgaagat cctttttgat aatctcatga ccaaaatccc ttaacgtgag ttttcgttcc
    10681 actgagcgtc agaccccgta gaaaagatca aaggatcttc ttgagatcct ttttttctgc
    10741 gcgtaatctg ctgcttgcaa acaaaaaaac caccgctacc agcggtggtt tgtttgccgg
    10801 atcaagagct accaactctt tttccgaagg taactggctt cagcagagcg cagataccaa
    10861 atactgttct tctagtgtag ccgtagttag gccaccactt caagaactct gtagcaccgc
    10921 ctacatacct cgctctgcta atcctgttac cagtggctgc tgccagtggc gataagtcgt
    10981 gtcttaccgg gttggactca agacgatagt taccggataa ggcgcagcgg tcgggctgaa
    11041 cggggggttc gtgcacacag cccagcttgg agcgaacgac ctacaccgaa ctgagatacc
    11101 tacagcgtga gctatgagaa agcgccacgc ttcccgaagg gagaaaggcg gacaggtatc
    11161 cggtaagcgg cagggtcgga acaggagagc gcacgaggga gcttccaggg ggaaacgcct
    11221 ggtatcttta tagtcctgtc gggtttcgcc acctctgact tgagcgtcga tttttgtgat
    11281 gctcgtcagg ggggcggagc ctatggaaaa acgccagcaa cgcggccttt ttacggttcc
    11341 tggccttttg ctggcctttt gctcacatgt tctttcctgc gttatcccct gattctgtgg
    11401 ataaccgtat taccgccttt gagtgagctg ataccgctcg ccgcagccga acgaccgagc
    11461 gcagcgagtc agtgagcgag gaagcggaag agcgcccaat acgcaaaccg cctctccccg
    11521 cgcgttggcc gattcattaa tgcagcaagc tcatggctga ctaatttttt ttatttatgc
    11581 agaggccgag gccgcctcgg cctctgagct attccagaag tagtgaggag gcttttttgg
    11641 aggcctaggc ttttgcaaaa agctccccgt ggcacgacag gtttcccgac tggaaagcgg
    11701 gcagtgagcg caacgcaatt aatgtgagtt agctcactca ttaggcaccc caggctttac
    11761 actttatgct tccggctcgt atgttgtgtg gaattgtgag cggataacaa tttcacacag
    11821 gaaacagcta tgacatgatt acgaatttca caaataaagc atttttttca ctgcattcta
    11881 gttgtggttt gtccaaactc atcaatgtat cttatcatgt ctggatcaac tggataactc
    11941 aagctaacca aaatcatccc aaacttccca ccccataccc tattaccact gccaattacc
    12001 tgtggtttca tttactctaa acctgtgatt cctctgaatt attttcattt taaagaaatt
    12061 gtatttgtta aatatgtact acaaacttag tagt
//
