>Addgene plasmid #116296 | pHAGE-EGFR-R521K | depositor partial sequence | sequence record 219170 | insert
ATGCGACCCTCCGGGACGGCCGGGGCAGCGCTCCTGGCGCTGCTGGCTGCGCTCTGCCCGGCGAGTCGGG
CTCTGGAGGAAAAGAAAGTTTGCCAAGGCACGAGTAACAAGCTCACGCAGTTGGGCACTTTTGAAGATCA
TTTTCTCAGCCTCCAGAGGATGTTCAATAACTGTGAGGTGGTCCTTGGGAATTTGGAAATTACCTATGTG
CAGAGGAATTATGATCTTTCCTTCTTAAAGACCATCCAGGAGGTGGCTGGTTATGTCCTCATTGCCCTCA
ACACAGTGGAGCGAATTCCTTTGGAAAACCTGCAGATCATCAGAGGAAATATGTACTACGAAAATTCCTA
TGCCTTAGCAGTCTTATCTAACTATGATGCAAATAAAACCGGACTGAAGGAGCTGCCCATGAGAAATTTA
CAGGAAATCCTGCATGGCGCCGTGCGGTTCAGCAACAACCCTGCCCTGTGCAACGTGGAGAGCATCCAGT
GGCGGGACATAGTCAGCAGTGACTTTCTCAGCAACATGTCGATGGACTTCCAGAACCACCTGGGCAGCTG
CCAAAAGTGTGATCCAAGCTGTCCCAATGGGAGCTGCTGGGGTGCAGGAGAGGAGAACTGCCAGAAACTG
ACCAAAATCATCTGTGCCCAGCAGTGCTCCGGGCGCTGCCGTGGCAAGTCCCCCAGTGACTGCTGCCACA
ACCAGTGTGCTGCAGGCTGCACAGGCCCCCGGGAGAGCGACTGCCTGGTCTGCCGCAAATTCCGAGACGA
AGCCACGTGCAAGGACACCTGCCCCCCACTCATGCTCTACAACCCCACCACGTACCAGATGGATGTGAAC
CCCGAGGGCAAATACAGCTTTGGTGCCACCTGCGTGAAGAAGTGTCCCCGTAATTATGTGGTGACAGATC
ACGGCTCGTGCGTCCGAGCCTGTGGGGCCGACAGCTATGAGATGGAGGAAGACGGCGTCCGCAAGTGTAA
GAAGTGCGAAGGGCCTTGCCGCAAAGTGTGTAACGGAATAGGTATTGGTGAATTTAAAGACTCACTCTCC
ATAAATGCTACGAATATTAAACACTTCAAAAACTGCACCTCCATCAGTGGCGATCTCCACATCCTGCCGG
TGGCATTTAGGGGTGACTCCTTCACACATACTCCTCCTCTGGATCCACAGGAACTGGATATTCTGAAAAC
CGTAAAGGAAATCACAGGGTTTTTGCTGATTCAGGCTTGGCCTGAAAACAGGACGGACCTCCATGCCTTT
GAGAACCTAGAAATCATACGCGGCAGGACCAAGCAACATGGTCAGTTTTCTCTTGCAGTCGTCAGCCTGA
ACATAACATCCTTGGGATTACGCTCCCTCAAGGAGATAAGTGATGGAGATGTGATAATTTCAGGAAACAA
AAATTTGTGCTATGCAAATACAATAAACTGGAAAAAACTGTTTGGGACCTCCGGTCAGAAAACCAAAATT
ATAAGCAACAGAGGTGAAAACAGCTGCAAGGCCACAGGCCAGGTCTGCCATGCCTTGTGCTCCCCCGAGG
GCTGCTGGGGCCCGGAGCCCAAGGACTGCGTCTCTTGCCGGAATGTCAGCCGAGGCAGGGAATGCGTGGA
CAAGTGCAACCTTCTGGAGGGTGAGCCAAGGGAGTTTGTGGAGAACTCTGAGTGCATACAGTGCCACCCA
GAGTGCCTGCCTCAGGCCATGAACATCACCTGCACAGGACGGGGACCAGACAACTGTATCCAGTGTGCCC
ACTACATTGACGGCCCCCACTGCGTCAAGACCTGCCCGGCAGGAGTCATGGGAGAAAACAACACCCTGGT
CTGGAAGTACGCAGACGCCGGCCATGTGTGCCACCTGTGCCATCCAAACTGCACCTACGGATGCACTGGG
CCAGGTCTTGAAGGCTGTCCAACGAATGGGCCTAAGATCCCGTCCATCGCCACTGGGATGGTGGGGGCCC
TCCTCTTGCTGCTGGTGGTGGCCCTGGGGATCGGCCTCTTCATGCGAAGGCGCCACATCGTTCGGAAGCG
CACGCTGCGGAGGCTGCTGCAGGAGAGGGAGCTTGTGGAGCCTCTTACACCCAGT
[981 nt withheld, positions 2086-3066]
TTCTTCAGCAGCCCCTCCACGTCACGGACTCCCCTCCTGAGCTCTCTGAGTGCAACCAGCAACAATTCCA
CCGTGGCTTGCATTGATAGAAATGGGCTGCAAAGCTGTCCCATCAAGGAAGACAGCTTCTTGCAGCGATA
CAGCTCAGACCCCACAGGCGCCTTGACTGAGGACAGCATAGACGACACCTTCCTCCCAGTGCCTGAATAC
ATAAACCAGTCCGTTCCCAAAAGGCCCGCTGGCTCTGTGCAGAATCCTGTCTATCACAATCAGCCTCTGA
ACCCCGCGCCCAGCAGAGACCCACACTACCAGGACCCCCACAGCACTGCAGTGGGCAACCCCGAGTATCT
CAACACTGTCCAGCCCACCTGTGTCAACAGCACATTCGACAGCCCTGCCCACTGGGCCCAGAAAGGCAGC
CACCAAATTAGCCTGGACAACCCTGACTACCAGCAGGACTTCTTTCCCAAGGAAGCCAAGCCAAATGGCA
TCTTTAAGGGCTCCACAGCTGAAAATGCAGAATACCTAAGGGTCGCGCCACAAAGCAGTGAATTTATTGG
AGCATGA
